Addgene plasmid #88873: pMThy1.1_hDDX5_FL
Purpose: constitutive expression of DDX5 in mammalian cells
Depositing lab: Dan Littman. Depositing organization: NYU Grossman School of Medicine. Publication: DDX5 and its associated lncRNA Rmrp modulate TH17 cell effector functions. Huang W, Thomas B, Flynn RA, Gavzy SJ, Wu L, Kim SV, Hall JA, Miraldi ER, Ng CP, Rigo F, Meadows S, Montoya NR, Herrera NG, Domingos AI, Rastinejad F, Myers RM, Fuller-Pace FV, Bonneau R, Chang HY, Acuto O, Littman DR. Nature. 2015 Dec 24;528(7583):517-22. doi: 10.1038/nature16193. Epub 2015 Dec 16. PubMed 26675721.
Backbone
  Vector backbone: MSCV-IRES-Thy1.1
  Backbone size w/o insert (bp): 6000
  Vector type: Mammalian Expression, Retroviral
Growth in bacteria
  Bacterial resistance: Ampicillin, 100 μg/mL
  Growth temperature: 37°C
  Growth strain: NEB Stable
  Copy number: High Copy
Gene/Insert
  Gene/Insert name: DDX5 (alt names: p68; DEAD-box helicase 5)
  Species: H. sapiens (human)
  Insert size (bp): 1845
  GenBank ID: 1655
  Entrez Gene: DDX5 (a.k.a. G17P1, HLR1, HUMP68, p68)
  Promoter: MSCV
  Cloning method: Restriction Enzyme; 5′ cloning site Pmel (not destroyed); 3′ cloning site Pmel (not destroyed)
  Sequencing primers: 5′ pBABE5'; 3′ pCDH-rev
Terms and licenses: Academic/Nonprofit Terms; Industry Terms: Not Available to Industry
How to cite: pMThy1.1_hDDX5_FL was a gift from Dan Littman (Addgene plasmid # 88873 ; http://n2t.net/addgene:88873 ; RRID:Addgene_88873)
