[The description below was written by a language model from this plasmid's Addgene catalogue record and pLannotate feature annotations shown in this document.]
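Description:
pMThy1.1_hDDX5_FL is a gammaretroviral mammalian expression plasmid built on the MSCV-IRES-Thy1.1 backbone and carrying full-length human DDX5 (p68, DEAD-box helicase 5). The sequenced record is about 8.1 kb. In bacteria it is maintained through a high-copy ColE1/pUC-type origin and selected with ampicillin via the β-lactamase gene and its own promoter. The remaining bacterial annotations (lac promoter/operator, and fragments of lacI, lacZα, rop, bom and TcR) are non-functional leftovers of earlier cloning vectors, as is a short env fragment adjacent to the 5' LTR.

The retroviral cassette is bounded by 5' and 3' long terminal repeats from murine embryonic stem cell virus. Downstream of the 5' LTR lie the Ψ packaging signal and a truncated gag segment lacking its start codon, which together promote efficient encapsidation of the genomic RNA when the plasmid is introduced into a packaging cell line that supplies gag, pol and env in trans. The LTR (MSCV) promoter drives a single bicistronic transcript: the roughly 1.8 kb DDX5 open reading frame, inserted at a PmeI site, is followed by an EMCV IRES that permits cap-independent translation of mouse Thy1.1 (CD90.1), a GPI-anchored surface glycoprotein. Because both proteins come from the same mRNA, surface Thy1.1 marks transduced cells and allows them to be identified or sorted by antibody staining. No epitope tag on DDX5 is annotated.

The stated purpose is constitutive expression of DDX5 in mammalian cells. The associated publication concerns DDX5 and the lncRNA Rmrp in TH17 cell effector function, which suggests use in T cell transduction.
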