Features (pLannotate 1.2.2; 21 found; start..end, strand, type, name):
      1..517     +  LTR            5' LTR: 5' long terminal repeat from murine embryonic stem cell virus
    581..922     +  misc_feature   MESV Ψ: packaging signal of murine embryonic stem cell virus
    989..1405    +  CDS            gag (truncated): truncated Moloney murine leukemia virus (MMLV) gag gene lacking the start codon
   1447..3288    +  CDS            DDX5: DDX5_HUMAN - Also known as G17P1, HELR, HLR1. Experimental evidence at protein level: Swiss-Prot protein existence level 1. Involved in the alternative regulation of pre-mRNA splicing; its RNA helicase activity is necessary for increasing tau exon 10 inclusion and occurs in a RBM4-dependent manner. Binds to the tau pre- mRNA in the stem-loop region downstream of exon 10. The rate of ATP hydrolysis is highly stimulated by single-stranded RNA. Involved in transcriptional regulation; the function is independent of the RNA helicase activity. Transcriptional coactivator for androgen receptor AR but
   3292..3325    -  misc_feature   MCS (fragment): pBluescript multiple cloning site
   3427..3889    +  misc_feature   IRES: internal ribosome entry site (IRES) of the encephalomyocarditis virus (EMCV)
   3901..3919    +  intron         CMV intron (fragment): modified intron A from human cytomegalovirus
   3939..4427    +  CDS            Thy1.1: mouse GPI-anchored cell surface glycoprotein of the immunoglobulin superfamily This allele of Thy1 is also known as CD90.1.
   4483..4997    +  LTR            3' LTR: 3' long terminal repeat from murine embryonic stem cell virus
   5159..5175    -  protein_bind   lac operator: The lac repressor binds to the lac operator to inhibit transcription in E. coli. This inhibition can be relieved by adding lactose or isopropyl-β-D-thiogalactopyranoside (IPTG). lac repressor encoded by lacI
   5183..5213    -  promoter       lac promoter: promoter for the E. coli lac operon
   5228..5249    -  protein_bind   CAP binding site: CAP binding activates transcription in the presence of cAMP. E. coli catabolite activator protein
   5262..5354    -  CDS            lacI (fragment): lac repressor; lacI; The lac repressor binds to the lac operator to inhibit transcription in E. coli. This inhibition can be relieved by adding lactose or isopropyl-β-D-thiogalactopyranoside (IPTG).
   5537..6125    -  rep_origin     ori: high-copy-number ColE1/pMB1/pBR322/pUC origin of replication
   6296..7156    -  CDS            AmpR: β-lactamase; bla; confers resistance to ampicillin, carbenicillin, and related antibiotics
   7157..7261    -  promoter       AmpR promoter: bla
   7356..7391    +  CDS            rop (fragment): Rop protein, which maintains plasmids at low copy number; rop
   7493..7592    +  misc_feature   bom (fragment): basis of mobility region from pBR322
   7598..7747    -  CDS            lacZα (fragment): LacZα fragment of β-galactosidase; lacZ fragment
   7747..7948    -  CDS            TcR (fragment): tetracycline efflux protein; tet; confers resistance to tetracycline
   7949..8047    +  CDS            env (fragment): murine leukemia virus gPr80 envelope polyprotein precursor; env; proteolytically cleaved into gp70SU and p15TM subunits
>Addgene plasmid #88873 | pMThy1.1_hDDX5_FL | addgene full sequence | sequence record 181042 | Addgene NGS Result
AATGAAAGACCCCACCTGTAGGTTTGGCAAGCTAGCTTAAGTAACGCCATTTTGCAAGGCATGGAAAATA
CATAACTGAGAATAGAGAAGTTCAGATCAAGGTTAGGAACAGAGAGACAGCAGAATATGGGCCAAACAGG
ATATCTGTGGTAAGCAGTTCCTGCCCCGGCTCAGGGCCAAGAACAGATGGTCCCCAGATGCGGTCCCGCC
CTCAGCAGTTTCTAGAGAACCATCAGATGTTTCCAGGGTGCCCCAAGGACCTGAAATGACCCTGTGCCTT
ATTTGAACTAACCAATCAGTTCGCTTCTCGCTTCTGTTCGCGCGCTTCTGCTCCCCGAGCTCAATAAAAG
AGCCCACAACCCCTCACTCGGCGCGCCAGTCCTCCGATAGACTGCGTCGCCCGGGTACCCGTATTCCCAA
TAAAGCCTCTTGCTGTTTGCATCCGAATCGTGGACTCGCTGATCCTTGGGAGGGTCTCCTCAGATTGATT
GACTGCCCACCTCGGGGGTCTTTCATTTGGAGGTTCCACCGAGATTTGGAGACCCCTGCCCAGGGACCAC
CGACCCCCCCGCCGGGAGGTAAGCTGGCCAGCGGTCGTTTCGTGTCTGTCTCTGTCTTTGTGCGTGTTTG
TGCCGGCATCTAATGTTTGCGCCTGCGTCTGTACTAGTTAGCTAACTAGCTCTGTATCTGGCGGACCCGT
GGTGGAACTGACGAGTTCTGAACACCCGGCCGCAACCCTGGGAGACGTCCCAGGGACTTTGGGGGCCGTT
TTTGTGGCCCGACCTGAGGAAGGGAGTCGATGTGGAATCCGACCCCGTCAGGATATGTGGTTCTGGTAGG
AGACGAGAACCTAAAACAGTTCCCGCCTCCGTCTGAATTTTTGCTTTCGGTTTGGAACCGAAGCCGCGCG
TCTTGTCTGCTGCAGCGCTGCAGCATCGTTCTGTGTTGTCTCTGTCTGACTGTGTTTCTGTATTTGTCTG
AAAATTAGGGCCAGACTGTTACCACTCCCTTAAGTTTGACCTTAGGTCACTGGAAAGATGTCGAGCGGAT
CGCTCACAACCAGTCGGTAGATGTCAAGAAGAGACGTTGGGTTACCTTCTGCTCTGCAGAATGGCCAACC
TTTAACGTCGGATGGCCGCGAGACGGCACCTTTAACCGAGACCTCATCACCCAGGTTAAGATCAAGGTCT
TTTCACCTGGCCCGCATGGACACCCAGACCAGGTCCCCTACATCGTGACCTGGGAAGCCTTGGCTTTTGA
CCCCCCTCCCTGGGTCAAGCCCTTTGTACACCCTAAGCCTCCGCCTCCTCTTCCTCCATCCGCCCCGTCT
CTCCCCCTTGAACCTCCTCGTTCGACCCCGCCTCGATCCTCCCTTTATCCAGCCCTCACTCCTTCTCTAG
GCGCCGGAATTAGATCTCTCGAGATCGATGCGGCCGCGCCGCCACCATGTCGGGTTATTCGAGTGACCGA
GACCGCGGCCGGGACCGAGGGTTTGGTGCACCTCGATTTGGAGGAAGTAGGGCAGGGCCCTTATCTGGAA
AGAAGTTTGGAAACCCTGGGGAGAAATTAGTTAAAAAGAAGTGGAATCTTGATGAGCTGCCTAAATTTGA
GAAGAATTTTTATCAAGAGCACCCTGATTTGGCTAGGCGCACAGCACAAGAGGTGGAAACATACAGAAGA
AGCAAGGAAATTACAGTTAGAGGTCACAACTGCCCGAAGCCAGTTCTAAATTTTTATGAAGCCAATTTCC
CTGCAAATGTCATGGATGTTATTGCAAGACAGAATTTCACTGAACCCACTGCTATTCAAGCTCAGGGATG
GCCAGTTGCTCTAAGTGGATTGGATATGGTTGGAGTGGCACAGACTGGATCTGGGAAAACATTGTCTTAT
TTGCTTCCTGCCATTGTCCACATCAATCATCAGCCATTCCTAGAGAGAGGCGATGGGCCTATTTGTTTGG
TGCTGGCACCAACTCGGGAACTGGCCCAACAGGTGCAGCAAGTAGCTGCTGAATATTGTAGAGCATGTCG
CTTGAAGTCTACTTGTATCTACGGTGGTGCTCCTAAGGGACCACAAATACGTGATTTGGAGAGAGGTGTG
GAAATCTGTATTGCAACACCTGGAAGACTGATTGACTTTTTAGAGTGTGGAAAAACCAATCTGAGAAGAA
CAACCTACCTTGTCCTTGATGAAGCAGATAGAATGCTTGATATGGGCTTTGAACCCCAAATAAGGAAGAT
TGTGGATCAAATAAGACCTGATAGGCAAACTCTAATGTGGAGTGCGACTTGGCCAAAAGAAGTAAGACAG
CTTGCTGAAGATTTCCTGAAAGACTATATTCATATAAACATTGGTGCACTTGAACTGAGTGCAAACCACA
ACATTCTTCAGATTGTGGATGTGTGTCATGACGTAGAAAAGGATGAAAAACTTATTCGTCTAATGGAAGA
GATCATGAGTGAGAAGGAGAATAAAACCATTGTTTTTGTGGAAACCAAAAGAAGATGTGATGAGCTTACC
AGAAAAATGAGGAGAGATGGGTGGCCTGCCATGGGTATCCATGGTGACAAGAGTCAACAAGAGCGTGACT
GGGTTCTAAATGAATTCAAACATGGAAAAGCTCCTATTCTGATTGCTACAGATGTGGCCTCCAGAGGGCT
AGATGTGGAAGATGTGAAATTTGTCATCAATTATGACTACCCTAACTCCTCAGAGGATTATATTCATCGA
ATTGGAAGAACTGCTCGCAGTACCAAAACAGGCACAGCATACACTTTCTTTACACCTAATAACATAAAGC
AAGTGAGCGACCTTATCTCTGTGCTTCGTGAAGCTAATCAAGCAATTAATCCCAAGTTGCTTCAGTTGGT
CGAAGACAGAGGTTCAGGTCGTTCCAGGGGTAGAGGAGGCATGAAGGATGACCGTCGGGACAGATACTCT
GCGGGCAAAAGGGGTGGATTTAATACCTTTAGAGACAGGGAAAATTATGACAGAGGTTACTCTAGCCTGC
TTAAAAGAGATTTTGGGGCAAAAACTCAGAATGGTGTTTACAGTGCTGCAAATTACACCAATGGGAGCTT
TGGAAGTAATTTTGTGTCTGCTGGTATACAGACCAGTTTTAGGACTGGTAATCCAACAGGGACTTACCAG
AATGGTTATGATAGCACTCAGCAATACGGAAGTAATGTTCCAAATATGCACAATGGTATGAACCAACAGG
CATATGCATATCCTGCTACTGCAGCTGCACCTATGATTGGTTATCCAATGCCAACAGGATATTCCCAATA
AGTCGACGGTATCGATAAGCTTGATATCGAATTCCGCCCCCCCCCCTAACGTTACTGGCCGAAGCCGCTT
GGAATAAGGCCGGTGTGCGTTTGTCTATATGTTATTTTCCACCATATTGCCGTCTTTTGGCAATGTGAGG
GCCCGGAAACCTGGCCCTGTCTTCTTGACGAGCATTCCTAGGGGTCTTTCCCCTCTCGCCAAAGGAATGC
AAGGTCTGTTGAATGTCGTGAAGGAAGCAGTTCCTCTGGAAGCTTCTTGAAGACAAACAACGTCTGTAGC
GACCCTTTGCAGGCAGCGGAACCCCCCACCTGGCGACAGGTGCCTCTGCGGCCAAAAGCCACGTGTATAA
GATACACCTGCAAAGGCGGCACAACCCCAGTGCCACGTTGTGAGTTGGATAGTTGTGGAAAGAGTCAAAT
GGCTCTCCTCAAGCGTATTCAACAAGGGGCTGAAGGATGCCCAGAAGGTACCCCATTGTATGGGATCTGA
TCTGGGGCCTCGGTGCACATGCTTTACATGTGTTTAGTCGAGGTTAAAAAAACGTCTAGGCCCCCCGAAC
CACGGGGACGTGGTTTTCCTTTGAAAAACACGATGATAATATGGCCACAACCATGGGTCTTTTCTGCAGT
CACCGTCCTCGAGGCACCATGAACCCAGCCATCAGCGTCGCTCTCCTGCTCTCAGTCTTGCAGGTGTCCC
GAGGGCAGAAGGTGACCAGCCTGACAGCCTGCCTGGTGAACCAAAACCTTCGCCTGGACTGCCGCCATGA
GAATAACACCAAGGATAACTCCATCCAGCATGAGTTCAGCCTGACCCGAGAGAAGAGGAAGCACGTGCTC
TCAGGCACCCTTGGGATACCCGAGCACACGTACCGCTCCCGCGTCACCCTCTCCAACCAGCCCTATATCA
AGGTCCTTACCCTAGCCAACTTCACCACCAAGGATGAGGGCGACTACTTTTGTGAGCTTCGCGTCTCGGG
CGCGAATCCCATGAGCTCCAATAAAAGTATCAGTGTGTATAGAGACAAGCTGGTCAAGTGTGGCGGCATA
AGCCTGCTGGTTCAGAACACATCCTGGATGCTGCTGCTGCTGCTTTCCCTCTCCCTCCTCCAAGCCCTGG
ACTTCATTTCTCTGTGACGCGTAGAATTCGATAAAATAAAAGATTTTATTTAGTCTCCAGAAAAAGGGGG
GAATGAAAGACCCCACCTGTAGGTTTGGCAAGCTAGCTTAAGTAACGCCATTTTGCAAGGCATGGAAAAT
ACATAACTGAGAATAGAGAAGTTCAGATCAAGGTTAGGAACAGAGAGACAGCAGAATATGGGCCAAACAG
GATATCTGTGGTAAGCAGTTCCTGCCCCGGCTCAGGGCCAAGAACAGATGGTCCCCAGATGCGGTCCCGC
CCTCAGCAGTTTCTAGAGAACCATCAGATGTTTCCAGGGTGCCCCAAGGACCTGAAATGACCCTGTGCCT
TATTTGAACTAACCAATCAGTTCGCTTCTCGCTTCTGTTCGCGCGCTTCTGCTCCCCGAGCTCAATAAAA
GAGCCCACAACCCCTCACTCGGCGCGCCAGTCCTCCGATAGACTGCGTCGCCCGGGTACCCGTGTATCCA
ATAAACCCTCTTGCAGTTGCATCCGACTTGTGGTCTCGCTGTTCCTTGGGAGGGTCTCCTCTGAGTGATT
GACTACCCGTCAGCGGGGGTCTTTCATGGGTAACAGTTTCTTGAAGTTGGAGAACAACATTCTGAGGGTA
GGAGTCGAATATTAAGTAATCCTGACTCAATTAGCCACTGTTTTGAATCCACATACTCCAATACTCCTGA
AATAGTTCATTATGGACAGCGCAGAAAGAGCTGGGGAGAATTGTGAAATTGTTATCCGCTCACAATTCCA
CACAACATACGAGCCGGAAGCATAAAGTGTAAAGCCTGGGGTGCCTAATGAGTGAGCTAACTCACATTAA
TTGCGTTGCGCTCACTGCCCGCTTTCCAGTCGGGAAACCTGTCGTGCCAGCTGCATTAATGAATCGGCCA
ACGCGCGGGGAGAGGCGGTTTGCGTATTGGGCGCTCTTCCGCTTCCTCGCTCACTGACTCGCTGCGCTCG
GTCGTTCGGCTGCGGCGAGCGGTATCAGCTCACTCAAAGGCGGTAATACGGTTATCCACAGAATCAGGGG
ATAACGCAGGAAAGAACATGTGAGCAAAAGGCCAGCAAAAGGCCAGGAACCGTAAAAAGGCCGCGTTGCT
GGCGTTTTTCCATAGGCTCCGCCCCCCTGACGAGCATCACAAAAATCGACGCTCAAGTCAGAGGTGGCGA
AACCCGACAGGACTATAAAGATACCAGGCGTTTCCCCCTGGAAGCTCCCTCGTGCGCTCTCCTGTTCCGA
CCCTGCCGCTTACCGGATACCTGTCCGCCTTTCTCCCTTCGGGAAGCGTGGCGCTTTCTCATAGCTCACG
CTGTAGGTATCTCAGTTCGGTGTAGGTCGTTCGCTCCAAGCTGGGCTGTGTGCACGAACCCCCCGTTCAG
CCCGACCGCTGCGCCTTATCCGGTAACTATCGTCTTGAGTCCAACCCGGTAAGACACGACTTATCGCCAC
TGGCAGCAGCCACTGGTAACAGGATTAGCAGAGCGAGGTATGTAGGCGGTGCTACAGAGTTCTTGAAGTG
GTGGCCTAACTACGGCTACACTAGAAGAACAGTATTTGGTATCTGCGCTCTGCTGAAGCCAGTTACCTTC
GGAAAAAGAGTTGGTAGCTCTTGATCCGGCAAACAAACCACCGCTGGTAGCGGTGGTTTTTTTGTTTGCA
AGCAGCAGATTACGCGCAGAAAAAAAGGATCTCAAGAAGATCCTTTGATCTTTTCTACGGGGTCTGACGC
TCAGTGGAACGAAAACTCACGTTAAGGGATTTTGGTCATGAGATTATCAAAAAGGATCTTCACCTAGATC
CTTTTAAATTAAAAATGAAGTTTTAAATCAATCTAAAGTATATATGAGTAAACTTGGTCTGACAGTTACC
AATGCTTAATCAGTGAGGCACCTATCTCAGCGATCTGTCTATTTCGTTCATCCATAGTTGCCTGACTCCC
CGTCGTGTAGATAACTACGATACGGGAGGGCTTACCATCTGGCCCCAGTGCTGCAATGATACCGCGAGAC
CCACGCTCACCGGCTCCAGATTTATCAGCAATAAACCAGCCAGCCGGAAGGGCCGAGCGCAGAAGTGGTC
CTGCAACTTTATCCGCCTCCATCCAGTCTATTAATTGTTGCCGGGAAGCTAGAGTAAGTAGTTCGCCAGT
TAATAGTTTGCGCAACGTTGTTGCCATTGCTACAGGCATCGTGGTGTCACGCTCGTCGTTTGGTATGGCT
TCATTCAGCTCCGGTTCCCAACGATCAAGGCGAGTTACATGATCCCCCATGTTGTGCAAAAAAGCGGTTA
GCTCCTTCGGTCCTCCGATCGTTGTCAGAAGTAAGTTGGCCGCAGTGTTATCACTCATGGTTATGGCAGC
ACTGCATAATTCTCTTACTGTCATGCCATCCGTAAGATGCTTTTCTGTGACTGGTGAGTACTCAACCAAG
TCATTCTGAGAATAGTGTATGCGGCGACCGAGTTGCTCTTGCCCGGCGTCAATACGGGATAATACCGCGC
CACATAGCAGAACTTTAAAAGTGCTCATCATTGGAAAACGTTCTTCGGGGCGAAAACTCTCAAGGATCTT
ACCGCTGTTGAGATCCAGTTCGATGTAACCCACTCGTGCACCCAACTGATCTTCAGCATCTTTTACTTTC
ACCAGCGTTTCTGGGTGAGCAAAAACAGGAAGGCAAAATGCCGCAAAAAAGGGAATAAGGGCGACACGGA
AATGTTGAATACTCATACTCTTCCTTTTTCAATATTATTGAAGCATTTATCAGGGTTATTGTCTCATGAG
CGGATACATATTTGAATGTATTTAGAAAAATAAACAAATAGGGGTTCCGCGCACATTTCCCCGAAAAGTG
CCACCTGACGTCTAAGAAACCATTATTATCATGACATTAACCTATAAAAATAGGCGTATCACGAGGCCCT
TTCGTCTCGCGCGTTTCGGTGATGACGGTGAAAACCTCTGACACATGCAGCTCCCGGAGACGGTCACAGC
TTGTCTGTAAGCGGATGCCGGGAGCAGACAAGCCCGTCAGGGCGCGTCAGCGGGTGTTGGCGGGTGTCGG
GGCTGGCTTAACTATGCGGCATCAGAGCAGATTGTACTGAGAGTGCACCATATGCGGTGTGAAATACCGC
ACAGATGCGTAAGGAGAAAATACCGCATCAGGCGCCATTCGCCATTCAGGCTGCGCAACTGTTGGGAAGG
GCGATCGGTGCGGGCCTCTTCGCTATTACGCCAGCTGGCGAAAGGGGGATGTGCTGCAAGGCGATTAAGT
TGGGTAACGCCAGGGTTTTCCCAGTCACGACGTTGTAAAACGACGGCGCAAGGAATGGTGCATGCAAGGA
GATGGCGCCCAACAGTCCCCCGGCCACGGGGCCTGCCACCATACCCACGCCGAAACAAGCGCTCATGAGC
CCGAAGTGGCGAGCCCGATCTTCCCCATCGGTGATGTCGGCGATATAGGCGCCAGCAACCGCACCTGTGG
CGCCGGTGATGCCGGCCACGATGCGTCCGGCGTAGAGGCGATTAGTCCAATTTGTTAAAGACAGGATATC
AGTGGTCCAGGCTCTAGTTTTGACTCAACAATATCACCAGCTGAAGCCTATAGAGTACGAGCCATAGATA
AAATAAAAGATTTTATTTAGTCTCCAGAAAAAGGGGGG
